Addgene plasmid #162032: pLEX303-GFP
Purpose: (Empty Backbone) Tagged vector control
Depositing lab: David Bryant. Depositing organization: University of Glasgow. Publication: An ARF GTPase module promoting invasion and metastasis through regulating phosphoinositide metabolism. Nacke M, Sandilands E, Nikolatou K, Roman-Fernandez A, Mason S, Patel R, Lilla S, Yelland T, Galbraith LCA, Freckmann EC, McGarry L, Morton JP, Shanks E, Leung HY, Markert E, Ismail S, Zanivan S, Blyth K, Bryant DM. Nat Commun. 2021 Mar 12;12(1):1623. doi: 10.1038/s41467-021-21847-4. PubMed 33712589.
Backbone
  Vector backbone: pLEX303-GFP
  Vector type: Lentiviral
  Tag / fusion protein: GFP (N terminal on backbone)
Growth in bacteria
  Bacterial resistance: Ampicillin, 100 μg/mL
  Growth temperature: 37°C
  Growth strain: NEB Stable
  Copy number: High Copy
Gene/Insert
  Gene/Insert name: None
  Tag / fusion protein: GFP (N terminal on backbone)
Terms and licenses: Academic/Nonprofit Terms; Industry Terms: Not Available to Industry
Depositor comments: Please visit https://doi.org/10.1101/851410 for bioRxiv preprint.
How to cite: pLEX303-GFP was a gift from David Bryant (Addgene plasmid # 162032 ; http://n2t.net/addgene:162032 ; RRID:Addgene_162032)
