[The description below was written by a language model from this plasmid's Addgene catalogue record and pLannotate feature annotations shown in this document.]
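Description:
pLEX303-GFP is an 8,542-nt lentiviral empty backbone deposited as a tagged vector control: it carries no gene insert and expresses GFP alone, serving as the matched comparison for constructs in which a protein of interest is fused downstream of the N-terminal GFP tag. It is maintained in E. coli as a high-copy plasmid through a ColE1/pUC-type origin with ampicillin selection (AmpR under its own bla promoter). An f1 origin and remnants of a lacZα/lac promoter cloning region flanked by T7 and T3 promoters also sit in the bacterial portion.

The viral cassette has a third-generation, self-inactivating layout. An RSV promoter drives a truncated HIV-1 5' LTR, followed by the Ψ packaging signal with a partial gag sequence and the RRE for Rev-dependent nuclear export of the genomic RNA. A ΔU3 3' LTR closes the cassette and inactivates LTR promoter activity after integration. Between the LTRs there are two independent expression units. A human PGK promoter drives blasticidin S deaminase, allowing blasticidin selection of transduced mammalian cells. After it comes a cPPT/CTS element, which aids nuclear import of the viral genome. The CMV enhancer/promoter then drives EGFP, which runs directly into a multiple cloning site where a coding sequence could be placed to create an N-terminal GFP fusion. A short annotated fragment of SV40 large T antigen follows the cloning site; the record does not state its function. A WPRE downstream enhances transcript stability and expression. An SV40 poly(A) signal and SV40 origin lie outside the 3' LTR.

Typical use is production of lentiviral particles to generate stable, blasticidin-selected GFP-expressing control cell lines.
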