Features (pLannotate 1.2.2; 30 found; start..end, strand, type, name):
     56..359     +  enhancer       CMV enhancer: human cytomegalovirus immediate early enhancer
    360..563     +  promoter       CMV promoter: human cytomegalovirus (CMV) immediate early promoter
    608..1324    +  CDS            EGFP: EGFP is a basic (constitutively fluorescent) green fluorescent protein published in 1996, derived from Aequorea victoria. It is reported to be a rapidly-maturing weak dimer with moderate acid sensitivity.
   1325..1390    +  misc_feature   MCS: multiple cloning site
   1407..1491    +  CDS            large T antigen (fragment): large T antigen from SV40 (simian virus 40)
   1540..2128    +  misc_feature   WPRE: woodchuck hepatitis virus posttranscriptional regulatory element
   2179..2198    +  misc_feature   cPPT/CTS (fragment): central polypurine tract and central termination sequence of HIV-1
   2200..2433    +  LTR            3' LTR (ΔU3): self-inactivating 3' long terminal repeat (LTR) from HIV-1
   2511..2632    +  polyA_signal   SV40 poly(A) signal: SV40 polyadenylation signal
   2672..2807    +  rep_origin     SV40 ori: SV40 origin of replication
   2828..2846    -  promoter       T7 promoter: promoter for bacteriophage T7 RNA polymerase
   2854..3009    +  CDS            lacZα (fragment): LacZα fragment of β-galactosidase; lacZ fragment
   3014..3442    +  rep_origin     f1 ori (sequence partly withheld): f1 bacteriophage origin of replication; arrow indicates direction of (+) strand synthesis
   3495..3599    +  promoter       AmpR promoter: bla
   3600..4460    +  CDS            AmpR: β-lactamase; bla; confers resistance to ampicillin, carbenicillin, and related antibiotics
   4631..5219    +  rep_origin     ori: high-copy-number ColE1/pMB1/pBR322/pUC origin of replication
   5402..5494    +  CDS            lacI (fragment): lac repressor; lacI; The lac repressor binds to the lac operator to inhibit transcription in E. coli. This inhibition can be relieved by adding lactose or isopropyl-β-D-thiogalactopyranoside (IPTG).
   5507..5528    +  protein_bind   CAP binding site: CAP binding activates transcription in the presence of cAMP. E. coli catabolite activator protein
   5543..5573    +  promoter       lac promoter: promoter for the E. coli lac operon
   5581..5597    +  protein_bind   lac operator: The lac repressor binds to the lac operator to inhibit transcription in E. coli. This inhibition can be relieved by adding lactose or isopropyl-β-D-thiogalactopyranoside (IPTG). lac repressor encoded by lacI
   5642..5660    +  promoter       T3 promoter: promoter for bacteriophage T3 RNA polymerase
   5688..5914    +  promoter       RSV promoter: Rous sarcoma virus enhancer/promoter
   5915..6095    +  LTR            5' LTR (truncated): truncated 5' long terminal repeat (LTR) from HIV-1
   6142..6267    +  misc_feature   HIV-1 Ψ: packaging signal of human immunodeficiency virus type 1
   6251..6614    +  CDS            HIV-1 gag (fragment): gag protein from human immunodeficiency virus 1; gag
   6760..6993    +  misc_feature   RRE: The Rev response element (RRE) of HIV-1 allows for Rev-dependent mRNA export from the nucleus to the cytoplasm.
   7370..7396    +  CDS            Rev (fragment): human immunodeficiency virus 1 (HIV-1) Rev protein; rev; enhances nuclear export of unspliced and incompletely spliced viral mRNAs
   7397..7897    +  promoter       hPGK promoter: human phosphoglycerate kinase 1 promoter
   7909..8304    +  CDS            BSD: blasticidin S deaminase; Aspergillus terreus BSD; confers resistance to blasticidin
   8364..8481    +  misc_feature   cPPT/CTS: central polypurine tract and central termination sequence of HIV-1
>Addgene plasmid #162032 | pLEX303-GFP | addgene full sequence | sequence record 318860 | Addgene NGS Result
ATTAATAGTAATCAATTACGGGGTCATTAGTTCATAGCCCATATATGGAGTTCCGCGTTACATAACTTAC
GGTAAATGGCCCGCCTGGCTGACCGCCCAACGACCCCCGCCCATTGACGTCAATAATGACGTATGTTCCC
ATAGTAACGCCAATAGGGACTTTCCATTGACGTCAATGGGTGGAGTATTTACGGTAAACTGCCCACTTGG
CAGTACATCAAGTGTATCATATGCCAAGTACGCCCCCTATTGACGTCAATGACGGTAAATGGCCCGCCTG
GCATTATGCCCAGTACATGACCTTATGGGACTTTCCTACTTGGCAGTACATCTACGTATTAGTCATCGCT
ATTACCATGGTGATGCGGTTTTGGCAGTACATCAATGGGCGTGGATAGCGGTTTGACTCACGGGGATTTC
CAAGTCTCCACCCCATTGACGTCAATGGGAGTTTGTTTTGGCACCAAAATCAACGGGACTTTCCAAAATG
TCGTAACAACTCCGCCCCATTGACGCAAATGGGCGGTAGGCGTGTACGGTGGGAGGTCTATATAAGCAGA
GCTGGTTTAGTGAACCGTCAGATCCGCTAGCGCTACCGGTCGCCACCATGGTGAGCAAGGGCGAGGAGCT
GTTCACCGGGGTGGTGCCCATCCTGGTCGAGCTGGACGGCGACGTAAACGGCCACAAGTTCAGCGTGTCC
GGCGAGGGCGAGGGCGATGCCACCTACGGCAAGCTGACCCTGAAGTTCATCTGCACCACCGGCAAGCTGC
CCGTGCCCTGGCCCACCCTCGTGACCACCCTGACCTACGGCGTGCAGTGCTTCAGCCGCTACCCCGACCA
CATGAAGCAGCACGACTTCTTCAAGTCCGCCATGCCCGAAGGCTACGTCCAGGAGCGCACCATCTTCTTC
AAGGACGACGGCAACTACAAGACCCGCGCCGAGGTGAAGTTCGAGGGCGACACCCTGGTGAACCGCATCG
AGCTGAAGGGCATCGACTTCAAGGAGGACGGCAACATCCTGGGGCACAAGCTGGAGTACAACTACAACAG
CCACAACGTCTATATCATGGCCGACAAGCAGAAGAACGGCATCAAGGTGAACTTCAAGATCCGCCACAAC
ATCGAGGACGGCAGCGTGCAGCTCGCCGACCACTACCAGCAGAACACCCCCATCGGCGACGGCCCCGTGC
TGCTGCCCGACAACCACTACCTGAGCACCCAGTCCGCCCTGAGCAAAGACCCCAACGAGAAGCGCGATCA
CATGGTCCTGCTGGAGTTCGTGACCGCCGCCGGGATCACTCTCGGCATGGACGAGCTGTACAAGTCCGGA
CTCAGATCTCGAGCTCAAGCTTCGAATTCTGCAGTCGACGGTACCGCGGGCCCGGGATCCACCGGATCTA
GATAACTGATCATAATCAGCCATACCACATTTGTAGAGGTTTTACTTGCTTTAAAAAACCTCCCACACCT
CCCCCTGAACCTGAAACATAAAATGAATGCAATTGTTGTTGTTGCTAACCGGTGGCGCGTTAAGTCGACA
ATCAACCTCTGGATTACAAAATTTGTGAAAGATTGACTGGTATTCTTAACTATGTTGCTCCTTTTACGCT
ATGTGGATACGCTGCTTTAATGCCTTTGTATCATGCTATTGCTTCCCGTATGGCTTTCATTTTCTCCTCC
TTGTATAAATCCTGGTTGCTGTCTCTTTATGAGGAGTTGTGGCCCGTTGTCAGGCAACGTGGCGTGGTGT
GCACTGTGTTTGCTGACGCAACCCCCACTGGTTGGGGCATTGCCACCACCTGTCAGCTCCTTTCCGGGAC
TTTCGCTTTCCCCCTCCCTATTGCCACGGCGGAACTCATCGCCGCCTGCCTTGCCCGCTGCTGGACAGGG
GCTCGGCTGTTGGGCACTGACAATTCCGTGGTGTTGTCGGGGAAATCATCGTCCTTTCCTTGGCTGCTCG
CCTGTGTTGCCACCTGGATTCTGCGCGGGACGTCCTTCTGCTACGTCCCTTCGGCCCTCAATCCAGCGGA
CCTTCCTTCCCGCGGCCTGCTGCCGGCTCTGCGGCCTCTTCCGCGTCTTCGCCTTCGCCCTCAGACGAGT
CGGATCTCCCTTTGGGCCGCCTCCCCGCGTCGACTTTAAGACCAATGACTTACAAGGCAGCTGTAGATCT
TAGCCACTTTTTAAAAGAAAAGGGGGGACTGGAAGGGCTAATTCACTCCCAACGAAGACAAGATCTGCTT
TTTGCTTGTACTGGGTCTCTCTGGTTAGACCAGATCTGAGCCTGGGAGCTCTCTGGCTAACTAGGGAACC
CACTGCTTAAGCCTCAATAAAGCTTGCCTTGAGTGCTTCAAGTAGTGTGTGCCCGTCTGTTGTGTGACTC
TGGTAACTAGAGATCCCTCAGACCCTTTTAGTCAGTGTGGAAAATCTCTAGCAGTACGTATAGTAGTTCA
TGTCATCTTATTATTCAGTATTTATAACTTGCAAAGAAATGAATATCAGAGAGTGAGAGGAACTTGTTTA
TTGCAGCTTATAATGGTTACAAATAAAGCAATAGCATCACAAATTTCACAAATAAAGCATTTTTTTCACT
GCATTCTAGTTGTGGTTTGTCCAAACTCATCAATGTATCTTATCATGTCTGGCTCTAGCTATCCCGCCCC
TAACTCCGCCCATCCCGCCCCTAACTCCGCCCAGTTCCGCCCATTCTCCGCCCCATGGCTGACTAATTTT
TTTTATTTATGCAGAGGCCGAGGCCGCCTCGGCCTCTGAGCTATTCCAGAAGTAGTGAGGAGGCTTTTTT
GGAGGCCTAGGGACGTACCCAATTCGCCCTATAGTGAGTCGTATTACGCGCGCTCACTGGCCGTCGTTTT
ACAACGTCGTGACTGGGAAAACCCTGGCGTTACCCAACTTAATCGCCTTGCAGCACATCCCCCTTTCGCC
AGCTGGCGTAATAGCGAAGAGGCCCGCACCGATCGCCCTTCCCAACAGTTGCGCAGCCTGAATGGCGAAT
GGG
[124 nt withheld, positions 3014-3137]
C
[91 nt withheld, positions 3139-3229]
A
[49 nt withheld, positions 3231-3279]
CCTTTGACGTTGGAGTCCACGTTCTTT
[37 nt withheld, positions 3307-3343]
ACCCTATCTCGGTCTATTCTTTTGATTTATAAGGGATTTTGCCGATTTCGGCCTATTGGTTAAAAAATGA
GCTGATTTAACAAAAATTTAACGCGAATTTTAACAAAATATTAACGCTTACAATTTAGGTGGCACTTTTC
GGGGAAATGTGCGCGGAACCCCTATTTGTTTATTTTTCTAAATACATTCAAATATGTATCCGCTCATGAG
ACAATAACCCTGATAAATGCTTCAATAATATTGAAAAAGGAAGAGTATGAGTATTCAACATTTCCGTGTC
GCCCTTATTCCCTTTTTTGCGGCATTTTGCCTTCCTGTTTTTGCTCACCCAGAAACGCTGGTGAAAGTAA
AAGATGCTGAAGATCAGTTGGGTGCACGAGTGGGTTACATCGAACTGGATCTCAACAGCGGTAAGATCCT
TGAGAGTTTTCGCCCCGAAGAACGTTTTCCAATGATGAGCACTTTTAAAGTTCTGCTATGTGGCGCGGTA
TTATCCCGTATTGACGCCGGGCAAGAGCAACTCGGTCGCCGCATACACTATTCTCAGAATGACTTGGTTG
AGTACTCACCAGTCACAGAAAAGCATCTTACGGATGGCATGACAGTAAGAGAATTATGCAGTGCTGCCAT
AACCATGAGTGATAACACTGCGGCCAACTTACTTCTGACAACGATCGGAGGACCGAAGGAGCTAACCGCT
TTTTTGCACAACATGGGGGATCATGTAACTCGCCTTGATCGTTGGGAACCGGAGCTGAATGAAGCCATAC
CAAACGACGAGCGTGACACCACGATGCCTGTAGCAATGGCAACAACGTTGCGCAAACTATTAACTGGCGA
ACTACTTACTCTAGCTTCCCGGCAACAATTAATAGACTGGATGGAGGCGGATAAAGTTGCAGGACCACTT
CTGCGCTCGGCCCTTCCGGCTGGCTGGTTTATTGCTGATAAATCTGGAGCCGGTGAGCGTGGGTCTCGCG
GTATCATTGCAGCACTGGGGCCAGATGGTAAGCCCTCCCGTATCGTAGTTATCTACACGACGGGGAGTCA
GGCAACTATGGATGAACGAAATAGACAGATCGCTGAGATAGGTGCCTCACTGATTAAGCATTGGTAACTG
TCAGACCAAGTTTACTCATATATACTTTAGATTGATTTAAAACTTCATTTTTAATTTAAAAGGATCTAGG
TGAAGATCCTTTTTGATAATCTCATGACCAAAATCCCTTAACGTGAGTTTTCGTTCCACTGAGCGTCAGA
CCCCGTAGAAAAGATCAAAGGATCTTCTTGAGATCCTTTTTTTCTGCGCGTAATCTGCTGCTTGCAAACA
AAAAAACCACCGCTACCAGCGGTGGTTTGTTTGCCGGATCAAGAGCTACCAACTCTTTTTCCGAAGGTAA
CTGGCTTCAGCAGAGCGCAGATACCAAATACTGTTCTTCTAGTGTAGCCGTAGTTAGGCCACCACTTCAA
GAACTCTGTAGCACCGCCTACATACCTCGCTCTGCTAATCCTGTTACCAGTGGCTGCTGCCAGTGGCGAT
AAGTCGTGTCTTACCGGGTTGGACTCAAGACGATAGTTACCGGATAAGGCGCAGCGGTCGGGCTGAACGG
GGGGTTCGTGCACACAGCCCAGCTTGGAGCGAACGACCTACACCGAACTGAGATACCTACAGCGTGAGCT
ATGAGAAAGCGCCACGCTTCCCGAAGGGAGAAAGGCGGACAGGTATCCGGTAAGCGGCAGGGTCGGAACA
GGAGAGCGCACGAGGGAGCTTCCAGGGGGAAACGCCTGGTATCTTTATAGTCCTGTCGGGTTTCGCCACC
TCTGACTTGAGCGTCGATTTTTGTGATGCTCGTCAGGGGGGCGGAGCCTATGGAAAAACGCCAGCAACGC
GGCCTTTTTACGGTTCCTGGCCTTTTGCTGGCCTTTTGCTCACATGTTCTTTCCTGCGTTATCCCCTGAT
TCTGTGGATAACCGTATTACCGCCTTTGAGTGAGCTGATACCGCTCGCCGCAGCCGAACGACCGAGCGCA
GCGAGTCAGTGAGCGAGGAAGCGGAAGAGCGCCCAATACGCAAACCGCCTCTCCCCGCGCGTTGGCCGAT
TCATTAATGCAGCTGGCACGACAGGTTTCCCGACTGGAAAGCGGGCAGTGAGCGCAACGCAATTAATGTG
AGTTAGCTCACTCATTAGGCACCCCAGGCTTTACACTTTATGCTTCCGGCTCGTATGTTGTGTGGAATTG
TGAGCGGATAACAATTTCACACAGGAAACAGCTATGACCATGATTACGCCAAGCGCGCAATTAACCCTCA
CTAAAGGGAACAAAAGCTGGAGCTGCAAGCTTAATGTAGTCTTATGCAATACTCTTGTAGTCTTGCAACA
TGGTAACGATGAGTTAGCAACATGCCTTACAAGGAGAGAAAAAGCACCGTGCATGCCGATTGGTGGAAGT
AAGGTGGTACGATCGTGCCTTATTAGGAAGGCAACAGACGGGTCTGACATGGATTGGACGAACCACTGAA
TTGCCGCATTGCAGAGATATTGTATTTAAGTGCCTAGCTCGATACATAAACGGGTCTCTCTGGTTAGACC
AGATCTGAGCCTGGGAGCTCTCTGGCTAACTAGGGAACCCACTGCTTAAGCCTCAATAAAGCTTGCCTTG
AGTGCTTCAAGTAGTGTGTGCCCGTCTGTTGTGTGACTCTGGTAACTAGAGATCCCTCAGACCCTTTTAG
TCAGTGTGGAAAATCTCTAGCAGTGGCGCCCGAACAGGGACTTGAAAGCGAAAGGGAAACCAGAGGAGCT
CTCTCGACGCAGGACTCGGCTTGCTGAAGCGCGCACGGCAAGAGGCGAGGGGCGGCGACTGGTGAGTACG
CCAAAAATTTTGACTAGCGGAGGCTAGAAGGAGAGAGATGGGTGCGAGAGCGTCAGTATTAAGCGGGGGA
GAATTAGATCGCGATGGGAAAAAATTCGGTTAAGGCCAGGGGGAAAGAAAAAATATAAATTAAAACATAT
AGTATGGGCAAGCAGGGAGCTAGAACGATTCGCAGTTAATCCTGGCCTGTTAGAAACATCAGAAGGCTGT
AGACAAATACTGGGACAGCTACAACCATCCCTTCAGACAGGATCAGAAGAACTTAGATCATTATATAATA
CAGTAGCAACCCTCTATTGTGTGCATCAAAGGATAGAGATAAAAGACACCAAGGAAGCTTTAGACAAGAT
AGAGGAAGAGCAAAACAAAAGTAAGACCACCGCACAGCAAGCGGCCGCTGATCTTCAGACCTGGAGGAGG
AGATATGAGGGACAATTGGAGAAGTGAATTATATAAATATAAAGTAGTAAAAATTGAACCATTAGGAGTA
GCACCCACCAAGGCAAAGAGAAGAGTGGTGCAGAGAGAAAAAAGAGCAGTGGGAATAGGAGCTTTGTTCC
TTGGGTTCTTGGGAGCAGCAGGAAGCACTATGGGCGCAGCGTCAATGACGCTGACGGTACAGGCCAGACA
ATTATTGTCTGGTATAGTGCAGCAGCAGAACAATTTGCTGAGGGCTATTGAGGCGCAACAGCATCTGTTG
CAACTCACAGTCTGGGGCATCAAGCAGCTCCAGGCAAGAATCCTGGCTGTGGAAAGATACCTAAAGGATC
AACAGCTCCTGGGGATTTGGGGTTGCTCTGGAAAACTCATTTGCACCACTGCTGTGCCTTGGAATGCTAG
TTGGAGTAATAAATCTCTGGAACAGATTTGGAATCACACGACCTGGATGGAGTGGGACAGAGAAATTAAC
AATTACACAAGCTTAATACACTCCTTAATTGAAGAATCGCAAAACCAGCAAGAAAAGAATGAACAAGAAT
TATTGGAATTAGATAAATGGGCAAGTTTGTGGAATTGGTTTAACATAACAAATTGGCTGTGGTATATAAA
ATTATTCATAATGATAGTAGGAGGCTTGGTAGGTTTAAGAATAGTTTTTGCTGTACTTTCTATAGTGAAT
AGAGTTAGGCAGGGATATTCACCATTATCGTTTCAGACCCACCTCCCAACCCCGAGGGGACCCTTGCGCC
TTTTCCAAGGCAGCCCTGGGTTTGCGCAGGGACGCGGCTGCTCTGGGCGTGGTTCCGGGAAACGCAGCGG
CGCCGACCCTGGGTCTCGCACATTCTTCACGTCCGTTCGCAGCGTCACCCGGATCTTCGCCGCTACCCTT
GTGGGCCCCCCGGCGACGCTTCCTGCTCCGCCCCTAAGTCGGGAAGGTTCCTTGCGGTTCGCGGCGTGCC
GGACGTGACAAACGGAAGCCGCACGTCTCACTAGTACCCTCGCAGACGGACAGCGCCAGGGAGCAATGGC
AGCGCGCCGACCGCGATGGGCTGTGGCCAATAGCGGCTGCTCAGCAGGGCGCGCCGAGAGCAGCGGCCGG
GAAGGGGCGGTGCGGGAGGCGGGGTGTGGGGCGGTAGTGTGGGCCCTGTTCCTGCCCGCGCGGTGTTCCG
CATTCTGCAAGCCTCCGGAGCGCACGTCGGCAGTCGGCTCCCTCGTTGACCGAATCACCGACCTCTCTCC
CCAGGGGGTACCACCATGGCCAAGCCTTTGTCTCAAGAAGAATCCACCCTCATTGAAAGAGCAACGGCTA
CAATCAACAGCATCCCCATCTCTGAAGACTACAGCGTCGCCAGCGCAGCTCTCTCTAGCGACGGCCGCAT
CTTCACTGGTGTCAATGTATATCATTTTACTGGGGGACCTTGTGCAGAACTCGTGGTGCTGGGCACTGCT
GCTGCTGCGGCAGCTGGCAACCTGACTTGTATCGTCGCGATCGGAAATGAGAACAGGGGCATCTTGAGCC
CCTGCGGACGGTGCCGACAGGTGCTTCTCGATCTGCATCCTGGGATCAAAGCCATAGTGAAGGACAGTGA
TGGACAGCCGACGGCAGTTGGGATTCGTGAATTGCTGCCCTCTGGTTATGTGTGGGAGGGCCTGCAGCTG
CAGTAGTAAGAATTCTAGATCTTGAGACAAATGGCAGTATTCATCCACAATTTTAAAAGAAAAGGGGGGA
TTGGGGGGTACAGTGCAGGGGAAAGAATAGTAGACATAATAGCAACAGACATACAAACTAAAGAATTACA
AAAACAAATTACAAAAATTCAAAATTTTCGGGTTTATTACAGGGACAGCAGAGATCCACTTTGGCGCCGG
CTCGAGGGGGCCCGGGGTT
